>Addgene plasmid #25274 | NMT1 | depositor partial sequence | sequence record 11748 | Author sequence
ACCATGGAGGAGGCTAGCAAGCGAAGCTACCAGTTCTGGGATACGCAGCCCGTCCCCAAGCTGGGCGAAG
TGGTGAACACCCATGGCCCCGTGGAGCCTGACAAGGACAATATCCGCCAGGAGCCCTACACCCTGCCCCA
GGGCTTCACCTGGGATGCTTTGGACCTGGGCGATCGTGGTGTGCTAAAAGAACTGTACACCCTCCTGAAT
GAGAACTATGTGGAAGATGATGACAACATGTTCCGATTTGATTATTCCCCGGAGTTTCTTTTGTGGGCTC
TCCGGCCACCCGGCTGGCTCCCCCAGTGGCACTGTGGGGTTCGAGTGGTCTCAAGTCGGAAATTGGTTGG
GTTCATTAGCGCCATCCCAGCAAACATCCATATCTATGACACAGAGAAGAAGATGGTAGAGATCAACTTC
CTGTGTGTCCACAAGAAGCTGCGTTCCAAGAGGGTTGCTCCAGTTCTGATCCGAGAGATCACCAGGCGGG
TTCACCTGGAGGGCATCTTCCAAGCAGTTTACACTGCCGGGGTGGTACTACCAAAGCCCGTTGGCACCTG
CAGGTATTGGCATCGGTCCCTAAACCCACGGAAGCTGATTGAAGTGAAGTTCTCCCACCTGAGCAGAAAT
ATGACCATGCAGCGCACCATGAAGCTCTACCGACTGCCAGAGACTCCCAAGACAGCTGGGCTGCGACCAA
TGGAAACAAAGGACATTCCAGTAGTGCACCAGCTCCTCACCAGGTACTTGAAGCAATTTCACCTTACGCC
CGTCATGAGCCAGGAGGAGGTGGAGCACTGGTTCTACCCCCAGGAGAATATCATCGACACTTTCGTGGTG
GAGAACGCAAACGGAGAGGTGACAGATTTCCTGAGCTTTTATACGCTGCCCTCCACCATCATGAACCATC
CAACCCACAAGAGTCTCAAAGCTGCTTATTCTTTCTACAACGTTCACACCCAGACCCCTCTTCTAGACCT
CATGAGCGACGCCCTTGTCCTCGCCAAAATGAAAGGGTTTGATGTGTTCAATGCACTGGATCTCATGGAG
AACAAAACCTTCCTGGAGAAGCTCAAGTTTGGCATAGGGGACGGCAACCTGCAGTATTACCTTTACAATT
GGAAATGCCCCAGCATGGGGGCAGAGAAGGTTGGACTGGTGCTACAA
