>Addgene plasmid #25274 | NMT1 | addgene partial sequence | sequence record 31355 | 25274 with LacI-R
CCTGATTGACTCTCTTCCGGGCGCTATCATGCCATACCGCGAAAGGTTTTGCGCCATTCGATGGTGTCCG
GGATCTCGACGCTCTCCCTTATGCGACTCCTGCATTAGGAAGCAGCCCAGTAGTAGGTTGAGGCCGTTGA
GCACCGCCGCCGCAAGGAATGGTGCATGCAAGGAGATGGCGCCCAACAGTCCCCCGGCCACGGGGCCTGC
CACCATACCCACGCCGAAACAAGCGCTCATGAGCCCGAAGTGGCGAGCCCGATCTTCCCCATCGGTGATG
TCGGCGATATAGGCGCCAGCAACCGCACCTGTGGCGCCGGTGATGCCGGCCACGATGCGTCCGGCGTAGA
GGATCGAGATCTCGATCCCGCGAAATTAATACGACTCACTATAGGGGAATTGTGAGCGGATAACAATTCC
CCTCTAGAAATAATTTTGTTTAACTTTAAGAAGGAGATATACCATGCATCATCATCATCATCACAGCAGC
GGCAGAGAAAACTTGTATTTCCAGGGCACCATGGAGGAGGCTAGCAAGCGAAGCTACCAGTTCTGGGATA
CGCAGCCCGTCCCCAAGCTGGGCGAAGTGGTGAACACCCATGGCCCCGTGGAGCCTGACAAGGACAATAT
CCGCCAGGAGCCCTACACCCTGCCCCAGGGCTTCACCTGGGATGCTTTGGACCTGGGCGATCGTGGTGTG
CTAAAAGAACTGTACACCCTCCTGAATGAGAACTATGTGGAAGATGATGACAACATGTTCCGATTTGATT
ATTCCCCGGA
