[The description below was written by a language model from this plasmid's Addgene catalogue record.]
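Description:
NMT1 is a bacterial expression plasmid built on the pET15-MHL backbone from the Structural Genomics Consortium. It was made to produce a fragment of human type-I N-myristoyltransferase for structure determination. The insert is about 1.2 kb and encodes residues T108 to Q496 of NMT1 rather than the complete open reading frame, in line with the catalogue note that the construct may not be full length. Truncations like this are common in structural biology, where a well-behaved, crystallisable domain is preferred over the whole protein. The fragment corresponds to two deposited crystal structures cited in the record. NMT1 is the enzyme that attaches myristate to the N-terminal glycine of substrate proteins.

The fragment carries an N-terminal His tag, which allows the recombinant protein to be purified by immobilised metal affinity chromatography. The record does not name the promoter explicitly. However, the pET-family backbone and the listed T7 and T7-terminator sequencing primers indicate that the insert sits between a T7 promoter and a T7 terminator. Expression would therefore be expected in an E. coli host that supplies T7 RNA polymerase, while a cloning strain such as DH5alpha serves for propagation. The plasmid is selected with ampicillin and is listed as low copy. The insert was introduced by restriction enzyme cloning into a backbone recorded as roughly 7.7 kb. No feature table accompanies the entry, so details such as the origin of replication, any protease cleavage site after the tag, or other backbone elements are not stated. Its main use is overexpression and purification of the NMT1 catalytic fragment for crystallography and related biochemical or ligand-binding studies.
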