Addgene plasmid #25274: NMT1
Purpose: Bacterial expression for structure determination; may not be full ORF
Depositing lab: Cheryl Arrowsmith. Depositing organization: University of Toronto.
Backbone
  Vector backbone: pET15-MHL
  Backbone manufacturer: SGC
  Backbone size w/o insert (bp): 7737
  Vector type: Bacterial Expression
Growth in bacteria
  Bacterial resistance: Ampicillin, 100 μg/mL
  Growth temperature: 37°C
  Growth strain: DH5alpha
  Copy number: Low Copy
Gene/Insert
  Gene/Insert name: NMT1:T108-Q496 (alt names: PDB ID: 3IU1, 3IWE; type-I N-myristoyltransferase)
  Species: H. sapiens (human)
  Insert size (bp): 1167
  Entrez Gene: NMT1 (a.k.a. HsNMT1, NMT)
  Tag / fusion protein: His (N terminal on insert)
  Cloning method: Restriction Enzyme
  Sequencing primers: 5′ T7; 3′ T7-term
Terms and licenses: Academic/Nonprofit Terms; Industry Terms: Not Available to Industry
Depositor comments: PDB ID: 3IU1, 3IWE https://www.rcsb.org/structure/3IWE SGC links: https://www.thesgc.org/structures/3IU1/ https://www.thesgc.org/structures/3IWE/
How to cite: NMT1 was a gift from Cheryl Arrowsmith (Addgene plasmid # 25274 ; http://n2t.net/addgene:25274 ; RRID:Addgene_25274)
